>Addgene plasmid #27136 | pHR-ZIP(RK) | depositor full sequence | sequence record 12845 | Author sequence
CGATACCGTCGACCTCGAGGGAATTAATTCGAGCTCGGTACCTTTAAGACCAATGACTTACAAGGCAGCT
GTAGATCTTAGCCACTTTTTAAAAGAAAAGGGGGGACTGGAAGGGCTAATTCACTCCCAACGAAGACAAG
ATCTGCTTTTTGCTTGTACTGGGTCTCTCTGGTTAGACCAGATCTGAGCCTGGGAGCTCTCTGGCTAACT
AGGGAACCCACTGCTTAAGCCTCAATAAAGCTTGCCTTGAGTGCTTCAAGTAGTGTGTGCCCGTCTGTTG
TGTGACTCTGGTAACTAGAGATCCCTCAGACCCTTTTAGTCAGTGTGGAAAATCTCTAGCAGCATCTAGA
ATTAATTCCGTGTATTCTATAGTGTCACCTAAATCGTATGTGTATGATACATAAGGTTATGTATTAATTG
TAGCCGCGTTCTAACGACAATATGTACAAGCCTAATTGTGTAGCATCTGGCTTACTGAAGCAGACCCTAT
CATCTCTCTCGTAAACTGCCGTCAGAGTCGGTTTGGTTGGACGAACCTTCTGAGTTTCTGGTAACGCCGT
CCCGCACCCGGAAATGGTCAGCGAACCAATCAGCAGGGTCATCGCTAGCCAGATCCTCTACGCCGGACGC
ATCGTGGCCGGCATCACCGGCGCCACAGGTGCGGTTGCTGGCGCCTATATCGCCGACATCACCGATGGGG
AAGATCGGGCTCGCCACTTCGGGCTCATGAGCGCTTGTTTCGGCGTGGGTATGGTGGCAGGCCCCGTGGC
CGGGGGACTGTTGGGCGCCATCTCCTTGCATGCACCATTCCTTGCGGCGGCGGTGCTCAACGGCCTCAAC
CTACTACTGGGCTGCTTCCTAATGCAGGAGTCGCATAAGGGAGAGCGTCGAATGGTGCACTCTCAGTACA
ATCTAGCTCTGATGCCGCATAGTTAAGCCAGCCCCGACACCCGCCAACACCCGCTGACGCGCCCTGACGG
GCTTGTCTGCTCCCGGCATCCGCTTACAGACAAGCTGTGACCGTCTCCGGGAGCTGCATGTGTCAGAGGT
TTTCACCGTCATCACCGAAACGCGCGAGACGAAAGGGCCTCGTGATACGCCTATTTTTATAGGTTAATGT
CATGATAATAATGGTTTCTTAGACGTCAGGTGGCACTTTTCGGGGAAATGTGCGCGGAACCCCTATTTGT
TTATTTTTCTAAATACATTCAAATATGTATCCGCTCATGAGACAATAACCCTGATAAATGCTTCAATAAT
ATTGAAAAAGGAAGAGTATGAGTATTCAACATTTCCGTGTCGCCCTTATTCCCTTTTTTGCGGCATTTTG
CCTTCCTGTTTTTGCTCACCCAGAAACGCTGGTGAAAGTAAAAGATGCTGAAGATCAGTTGGGTGCACGA
GTGGGTTACATCGAACTGGATCTCAACAGCGGTAAGATCCTTGAGAGTTTTCGCCCCGAAGAACGTTTTC
CAATGATGAGCACTTTTAAAGTTCTGCTATGTGGCGCGGTATTATCCCGTATTGACGCCGGGCAAGAGCA
ACTCGGTCGCCGCATACACTATTCTCAGAATGACTTGGTTGAGTACTCACCAGTCACAGAAAAGCATCTT
ACGGATGGCATGACAGTAAGAGAATTATGCAGTGCTGCCATAACCATGAGTGATAACACTGCGGCCAACT
TACTTCTGACAACGATCGGAGGACCGAAGGAGCTAACCGCTTTTTTGCACAACATGGGGGATCATGTAAC
TCGCCTTGATCGTTGGGAACCGGAGCTGAATGAAGCCATACCAAACGACGAGCGTGACACCACGATGCCT
GTAGCAATGGCAACAACGTTGCGCAAACTATTAACTGGCGAACTACTTACTCTAGCTTCCCGGCAACAAT
TAATAGACTGGATGGAGGCGGATAAAGTTGCAGGACCACTTCTGCGCTCGGCCCTTCCGGCTGGCTGGTT
TATTGCTGATAAATCTGGAGCCGGTGAGCGTGGGTCTCGCGGTATCATTGCAGCACTGGGGCCAGATGGT
AAGCCCTCCCGTATCGTAGTTATCTACACGACGGGGAGTCAGGCAACTATGGATGAACGAAATAGACAGA
TCGCTGAGATAGGTGCCTCACTGATTAAGCATTGGTAACTGTCAGACCAAGTTTACTCATATATACTTTA
GATTGATTTAAAACTTCATTTTTAATTTAAAAGGATCTAGGTGAAGATCCTTTTTGATAATCTCATGACC
AAAATCCCTTAACGTGAGTTTTCGTTCCACTGAGCGTCAGACCCCGTAGAAAAGATCAAAGGATCTTCTT
GAGATCCTTTTTTTCTGCGCGTAATCTGCTGCTTGCAAACAAAAAAACCACCGCTACCAGCGGTGGTTTG
TTTGCCGGATCAAGAGCTACCAACTCTTTTTCCGAAGGTAACTGGCTTCAGCAGAGCGCAGATACCAAAT
ACTGTCCTTCTAGTGTAGCCGTAGTTAGGCCACCACTTCAAGAACTCTGTAGCACCGCCTACATACCTCG
CTCTGCTAATCCTGTTACCAGTGGCTGCTGCCAGTGGCGATAAGTCGTGTCTTACCGGGTTGGACTCAAG
ACGATAGTTACCGGATAAGGCGCAGCGGTCGGGCTGAACGGGGGGTTCGTGCACACAGCCCAGCTTGGAG
CGAACGACCTACACCGAACTGAGATACCTACAGCGTGAGCTATGAGAAAGCGCCACGCTTCCCGAAGGGA
GAAAGGCGGACAGGTATCCGGTAAGCGGCAGGGTCGGAACAGGAGAGCGCACGAGGGAGCTTCCAGGGGG
AAACGCCTGGTATCTTTATAGTCCTGTCGGGTTTCGCCACCTCTGACTTGAGCGTCGATTTTTGTGATGC
TCGTCAGGGGGGCGGAGCCTATGGAAAAACGCCAGCAACGCGGCCTTTTTACGGTTCCTGGCCTTTTGCT
GGCCTTTTGCTCACATGTTCTTTCCTGCGTTATCCCCTGATTCTGTGGATAACCGTATTACCGCCTTTGA
GTGAGCTGATACCGCTCGCCGCAGCCGAACGACCGAGCGCAGCGAGTCAGTGAGCGAGGAAGCGGAAGAG
CGCCCAATACGCAAACCGCCTCTCCCCGCGCGTTGGCCGATTCATTAATGCAGCTGTGGAATGTGTGTCA
GTTAGGGTGTGGAAAGTCCCCAGGCTCCCCAGCAGGCAGAAGTATGCAAAGCATGCATCTCAATTAGTCA
GCAACCAGGTGTGGAAAGTCCCCAGGCTCCCCAGCAGGCAGAAGTATGCAAAGCATGCATCTCAATTAGT
CAGCAACCATAGTCCCGCCCCTAACTCCGCCCATCCCGCCCCTAACTCCGCCCAGTTCCGCCCATTCTCC
GCCCCATGGCTGACTAATTTTTTTTATTTATGCAGAGGCCGAGGCCGCCTCGGCCTCTGAGCTATTCCAG
AAGTAGTGAGGAGGCTTTTTTGGAGGCCTAGGCTTTTGCAAAAAGCTTGGACACAAGACAGGCTTGCGAG
ATATGTTTGAGAATACCACTTTATCCCGCGTCAGGGAGAGGCAGTGCGTAAAAAGACGCGGACTCATGTG
AAATACTGGTTTTTAGTGCGCCAGATCTCTATAATCTCGCGCAACCTATTTTCCCCTCGAACACTTTTTA
AGCCGTAGATAAACAGGCTGGGACACTTCACATGAGCGAAAAATACATCGTCACCTGGGACATGTTGCAG
ATCCATGCACGTAAACTCGCAAGCCGACTGATGCCTTCTGAACAATGGAAAGGCATTATTGCCGTAAGCC
GTGGCGGTCTGTACCGGGTGCGTTACTGGCGCGTGAACTGGGTATTCGTCATGTCGATACCGTTTGTATT
TCCAGCTACGATCACGACAACCAGCGCGAGCTTAAAGTGCTGAAACGCGCAGAAGGCGATGGCGAAGGCT
TCATCGTTATTGATGACCTGGTGGATACCGGTGGTACTGCGGTTGCGATTCGTGAAATGTATCCAAAAGC
GCACTTTGTCACCATCTTCGCAAAACCGGCTGGTCGTCCGCTGGTTGATGACTATGTTGTTGATATCCCG
CAAGATACCTGGATTGAACAGCCGTGGGATATGGGCGTCGTATTCGTCCCGCCAATCTCCGGTCGCTAAT
CTTTTCAACGCCTGGCACTGCCGGGCGTTGTTCTTTTTAACTTCAGGCGGGTTACAATAGTTTCCAGTAA
GTATTCTGGAGGCTGCATCCATGACACAGGCAAACCTGAGCGAAACCCTGTTCAAACCCCGCTTTAAACA
TCCTGAAACCTCGACGCTAGTCCGCCGCTTTAATCACGGCGCACAACCGCCTGTGCAGTCGGCCCTTGAT
GGTAAAACCATCCCTCACTGGTATCGCATGATTAACCGTCTGATGTGGATCTGGCGCGGCATTGACCCAC
GCGAAATCCTCGACGTCCAGGCACGTATTGTGATGAGCGATGCCGAACGTACCGACGATGATTTATACGA
TACGGTGATTGGCTACCGTGGCGGCAACTGGATTTATGAGTGGGCCCCGGATCTTTGTGAAGGAACCTTA
CTTCTGTGGTGTGACATAATTGGACAAACTACCTACAGAGATTTAAAGCTCTAAGGTAAATATAAAATTT
TTAAGTGTATAATGTGTTAAACTACTGATTCTAATTGTTTGTGTATTTTAGATTCCAACCTATGGAACTG
ATGAATGGGAGCAGTGGTGGAATGCCTTTAATGAGGAAAACCTGTTTTGCTCAGAAGAAATGCCATCTAG
TGATGATGAGGCTACTGCTGACTCTCAACATTCTACTCCTCCAAAAAAGAAGAGAAAGGTAGAAGACCCC
AAGGACTTTCCTTCAGAATTGCTAAGTTTTTTGAGTCATGCTGTGTTTAGTAATAGAACTCTTGCTTGCT
TTGCTATTTACACCACAAAGGAAAAAGCTGCACTGCTATACAAGAAAATTATGGAAAAATATTCTGTAAC
CTTTATAAGTAGGCATAACAGTTATAATCATAACATACTGTTTTTTCTTACTCCACACAGGCATAGAGTG
TCTGCTATTAATAACTATGCTCAAAAATTGTGTACCTTTAGCTTTTTAATTTGTAAAGGGGTTAATAAGG
AATATTTGATGTATAGTGCCTTGACTAGAGATCATAATCAGCCATACCACATTTGTAGAGGTTTTACTTG
CTTTAAAAAACCTCCCACACCTCCCCCTGAACCTGAAACATAAAATGAATGCAATTGTTGTTGTTAACTT
GTTTATTGCAGCTTATAATGGTTACAAATAAAGCAATAGCATCACAAATTTCACAAATAAAGCATTTTTT
TCACTGCATTCTAGTTGTGGTTTGTCCAAACTCATCAATGTATCTTATCATGTCTGGATCAACTGGATAA
CTCAAGCTAACCAAAATCATCCCAAACTTCCCACCCCATACCCTATTACCACTGCCAATTACCTAGTGGT
TTCATTTACTCTAAACCTGTGATTCCTCTGAATTATTTTCATTTTAAAGAAATTGTATTTGTTAAATATG
TACTACAAACTTAGTAGTTGGAAGGGCTAATTCACTCCCAAAGAAGACAAGATATCCTTGATCTGTGGAT
CTACCACACACAAGGCTACTTCCCTGATTAGCAGAACTACACACCAGGGCCAGGGGTCAGATATCCACTG
ACCTTTGGATGGTGCTACAAGCTAGTACCAGTTGAGCCAGATAAGGTAGAAGAGGCCAATAAAGGAGAGA
ACACCAGCTTGTTACACCCTGTGAGCCTGCATGGGATGGATGACCCGGAGAGAGAAGTGTTAGAGTGGAG
GTTTGACAGCCGCCTAGCATTTCATCACGTGGCCCGAGAGCTGCATCCGGAGTACTTCAAGAACTGCTGA
TATCGAGCTTGCTACAAGGGACTTTCCGCTGGGGACTTTCCAGGGAGGCGTGGCCTGGGCGGGACTGGGG
AGTGGCGAGCCCTCAGATCCTGCATATAAGCAGCTGCTTTTTGCCTGTACTGGGTCTCTCTGGTTAGACC
AGATCTGAGCCTGGGAGCTCTCTGGCTAACTAGGGAACCCACTGCTTAAGCCTCAATAAAGCTTGCCTTG
AGTGCTTCAAGTAGTGTGTGCCCGTCTGTTGTGTGACTCTGGTAACTAGAGATCCCTCAGACCCTTTTAG
TCAGTGTGGAAAATCTCTAGCAGTGGCGCCCGAACAGGGACTTGAAAGCGAAAGGGAAACCAGAGGAGCT
CTCTCGACGCAGGACTCGGCTTGCTGAAGCGCGCACGGCAAGAGGCGAGGGGCGGCGACTGGTGAGTACG
CCAAAAATTTTGACTAGCGGAGGCTAGAAGGAGAGAGATGGGTGCGAGAGCGTCAGTATTAAGCGGGGGA
GAATTAGATCGCGATGGGAAAAAATTCGGTTAAGGCCAGGGGGAAAGAAAAAATATAAATTAAAACATAT
AGTATGGGCAAGCAGGGAGCTAGAACGATTCGCAGTTAATCCTGGCCTGTTAGAAACATCAGAAGGCTGT
AGACAAATACTGGGACAGCTACAACCATCCCTTCAGACAGGATCAGAAGAACTTAGATCATTATATAATA
CAGTAGCAACCCTCTATTGTGTGCATCAAAGGATAGAGATAAAAGACACCAAGGAAGCTTTAGACAAGAT
AGAGGAAGAGCAAAACAAAAGTAAGACCACCGCACAGCAAGCGGCCGGCCGCTGATCTTCAGACCTGGAG
GAGGAGATATGAGGGACAATTGGAGAAGTGAATTATATAAATATAAAGTAGTAAAAATTGAACCATTAGG
AGTAGCACCCACCAAGGCAAAGAGAAGAGTGGTGCAGAGAGAAAAAAGAGCAGTGGGAATAGGAGCTTTG
TTCCTTGGGTTCTTGGGAGCAGCAGGAAGCACTATGGGCGCAGCGTCAATGACGCTGACGGTACAGGCCA
GACAATTATTGTCTGGTATAGTGCAGCAGCAGAACAATTTGCTGAGGGCTATTGAGGCGCAACAGCATCT
GTTGCAACTCACAGTCTGGGGCATCAAGCAGCTCCAGGCAAGAATCCTGGCTGTGGAAAGATACCTAAAG
GATCAACAGCTCCTGGGGATTTGGGGTTGCTCTGGAAAACTCATTTGCACCACTGCTGTGCCTTGGAATG
CTAGTTGGAGTAATAAATCTCTGGAACAGATTTGGAATCACACGACCTGGATGGAGTGGGACAGAGAAAT
TAACAATTACACAAGCTTAATACACTCCTTAATTGAAGAATCGCAAAACCAGCAAGAAAAGAATGAACAA
GAATTATTGGAATTAGATAAATGGGCAAGTTTGTGGAATTGGTTTAACATAACAAATTGGCTGTGGTATA
TAAAATTATTCATAATGATAGTAGGAGGCTTGGTAGGTTTAAGAATAGTTTTTGCTGTACTTTCTATAGT
GAATAGAGTTAGGCAGGGATATTCACCATTATCGTTTCAGACCCACCTCCCAACCCCGAGGGGACCCGAC
AGGCCCGAAGGAATAGAAGAAGAAGGTGGAGAGAGAGACAGAGACAGATCCATTCGATTAGTGAACGGAT
CTCGACGGTATCGCCAAATGGCAGTATTCATCCACAATTTTAAAAGAAAAGGGGGGATTGGGGGGTACAG
TGCAGGGGAAAGAATAGTAGACATAATAGCAACAGACATACAAACTAAAGAATTACAAAAACAAATTACA
AAAATTCAAAATTTTCGGGTTTATTACAGGGACAGCAGAGATCCAGTTTGGATCGATAAGCTTGATATCG
AATTCCTGCAGCCCCGATAAAATAAAAGATTTTATTTAGTCTCCAGAAAAAGGGGGGAATGAAAGACCCC
ACCTGTAGGTTTGGCAAGCTAGCTGCAGTAACGCCATTTTGCAAGGCATGGAAAAATACCAAACCAAGAA
TAGAGAAGTTCAGATCAAGGGCGGGTACATGAAAATAGCTAACGTTGGGCCAAACAGGATATCTGCGGTG
AGCAGTTTCGGCCCCGGCCCGGGGCCAAGAACAGATGGTCACCGCAGTTTCGGCCCCGGCCCGAGGCCAA
GAACAGATGGTCCCCAGATATGGCCCAACCCTCAGCAGTTTCTTAAGACCCATCAGATGTTTCCAGGCTC
CCCCAAGGACCTGAAATGACCCTGCGCCTTATTTGAATTAACCAATCAGCCTGCTTCTCGCTTCTGTTCG
CGCGCTTCTGCTTCCCGAGCTCTATAAAAGAGCTCACAACCCCTCACTCGGCGCGCCAGTCCTCCGACAG
ACTGAGTCGCCCGGGGGGGATCTGGAGCTCTCGAGAATTCTCACGCGTGCCACCATGAAGTGGAAAGTGT
CTGTTCTCGCCTGCATCCTCCACGTGCGGTTCCCAGGAGCAGAGGCACAGAGCTTTGGTCTGCTGGATCC
CAAACTCTGCTACTTGCTAGATGGAATCCTCTTCATCTACGGAGTCATCATCACAGCCCTGTACCTGAGA
GCAAAATTCAGCAGGAGTGCAGAGACTGCTGCCAACCTGCAGGACCCCAACCAGCTCTACAATGAGCTCA
ATCTAGGGCGAAGAGAGGAATATGACGTCTTGGAGAAGAAGCGGGCTCGGGATCCAGAGATGGGAGGCAA
ACAGCAGAGGAGGAGGAACCCCCAGGAAGGCGTATACAATGCACTGCAGAAAGACAAGATGGCAGAAGCC
TACAGTGAGATCGGCACAAAAGGCGAGAGGCGGAGAGGCAAGGGGCACGATGGCCTTTACCAGGGTCTCA
GCACTGCCACCAAGGACACCTATGATGCCCTGCATATGCAGACCCTGGCCCCTCGCCCACCGGTCGCCAC
CATGGTGAGCAAGGGCGAGGAGCTGTTCACCGGGGTGGTGCCCATCCTGGTCGAGCTGGACGGCGACGTA
AACGGCCACAAGTTCAGCGTGTCCGGCGAGGGCGAGGGCGATGCCACCTACGGCAAGCTGACCCTGAAGT
TCATCTGCACCACCGGCAAGCTGCCCGTGCCCTGGCCCACCCTCGTGACCACCCTGACCTACGGCGTGCA
GTGCTTCAGCCGCTACCCCGACCACATGAAGCAGCACGACTTCTTCAAGTCCGCCATGCCCGAAGGCTAC
GTCCAGGAGCGCACCATCTTCTTCAAGGACGACGGCAACTACAAGACCCGCGCCGAGGTGAAGTTCGAGG
GCGACACCCTGGTGAACCGCATCGAGCTGAAGGGCATCGACTTCAAGGAGGACGGCAACATCCTGGGGCA
CAAGCTGGAGTACAACTACAACAGCCACAACGTCTATATCATGGCCGACAAGCAGAAGAACGGCATCAAG
GTGAACTTCAAGATCCGCCACAACATCGAGGACGGCAGCGTGCAGCTCGCCGACCACTACCAGCAGAACA
CCCCCATCGGCGACGGCCCCGTGCTGCTGCCCGACAACCACTACCTGAGCACCCAGTCCGCCCTGAGCAA
AGACCCCAACGAGAAGCGCGATCACATGGTCCTGCTGGAGTTCGTGACCGCCGCCGGGATCACTCTCGGC
ATGGACGAGCTGTACAAGGGACCAGGATCGGCGTCTGGGGAAGGACTGCCAGGATCAGCCGGACCAGGAA
TGGTGAGCAAGGGCGAGGAGGATAACATGGCCATCATCAAGGAGTTCATGCGCTTCAAGGTGCACATGGA
GGGCTCCGTGAACGGCCACGAGTTCGAGATCGAGGGCGAGGGCGAGGGCCGCCCCTACGAGGGCACCCAG
ACCGCCAAGCTGAAGGTGACCAAGGGTGGCCCCCTGCCCTTCGCCTGGGACATCCTGTCCCCTCAGTTCA
TGTACGGCTCCAAGGCCTACGTGAAGCACCCCGCCGACATCCCCGACTACTTGAAGCTGTCCTTCCCCGA
GGGCTTCAAGTGGGAGCGCGTGATGAACTTCGAGGACGGCGGCGTGGTGACCGTGACCCAGGACTCCTCC
CTGCAGGACGGCGAGTTCATCTACAAGGTGAAGCTGCGCGGCACCAACTTCCCCTCCGACGGCCCCGTAA
TGCAGAAGAAGACCATGGGCTGGGAGGCCTCCTCCGAGCGGATGTACCCCGAGGACGGCGCCCTGAAGGG
CGAGATCAAGCAGAGGCTGAAGCTGAAGGACGGCGGCCACTACGACGCTGAGGTCAAGACCACCTACAAG
GCCAAGAAGCCCGTGCAGCTGCCCGGCGCCTACAACGTCAACATCAAGTTGGACATCACCTCCCACAACG
AGGACTACACCATCGTGGAACAGTACGAACGCGCCGAGGGCCGCCACTCCACCGGCGGCATGGACGAGCT
GTACAAGCGATCGCACCGGTATACAAGTTTGTACAAAAAAGCAGGCTCCGCGGCCGCCCCCTTCACCATG
CCAGACCCCGCGGCGCACCTGCCCTTCTTCTACGGCAGCATCTCGCGTGCCGAGGCCGAGGAGCACCTGA
AGCTGGCGGGCATGGCGGACGGGCTCTTCCTGCTGAAGCAGTGCCTGCGCTCGCTGGGCGGCTATGTGCT
GTCGCTCGTGCACGATGTGCGCTTCCACCACTTTCCCATCGAGCGCCAGCTCAACGGCACCTACGCCATT
GCCGGCGGCAAAGCGCACTGTGGACCGGCAGAGCTCTGCGAGTTCTACTCGCGCGACCCCGACGGGCTGC
CCTGCAACCTGCGCAAGCCGTGCAACCGGCCGTCGGGCCTCGAGCCGCAGCCGGGGGTCTTCGACTGCCT
GCGAGACGCCATGGTGCGTGACTACGTGCGCCAGACGTGGAAGCTGGAGGGCGAGGCCCTGGAGCAGGCC
ATCATCAGCCAGGCCCCGCAGGTGGAGAAGCTCATTGCTACGACGGCCCACGAGCGGATGCCCTGGTACC
ACAGCAGCCTGACGCGTGAGGAGGCCGAGCGCAAACTTTACTCTGGGGCGCAGACCGACGGCAAGTTCCT
GCTGAAGCCGCGGAAGGAGCAGGGCACATACGCCCTGTCCCTCATCTATGGGAAGACGGTGTACCACTAC
CTCATCAGCCAAGACAAGGCGGGCAAGTACTGCATTCCCGAGGGCACCAAGTTTGACACGCTCTGGCAGC
TGGTGGAGTATCTGAAGCTGAAGGCGGACGGGCTCATCTACTGCCTGAAGGAGGCCTGCCCCAACAGCAG
TGCCCCAGGGCACCATCATCATCATCATTAAGCGGCCGCGACTCTAGAGTCGACCTGCAGGCATGCAAGC
TTGATATCAAGCTTATCGATAATCAACCTCTGGATTACAAAATTTGTGAAAGATTGACTGGTATTCTTAA
CTATGTTGCTCCTTTTACGCTATGTGGATACGCTGCTTTAATGCCTTTGTATCATGCTATTGCTTCCCGT
ATGGCTTTCATTTTCTCCTCCTTGTATAAATCCTGGTTGCTGTCTCTTTATGAGGAGTTGTGGCCCGTTG
TCAGGCAACGTGGCGTGGTGTGCACTGTGTTTGCTGACGCAACCCCCACTGGTTGGGGCATTGCCACCAC
CTGTCAGCTCCTTTCCGGGACTTTCGCTTTCCCCCTCCCTATTGCCACGGCGGAACTCATCGCCGCCTGC
CTTGCCCGCTGCTGGACAGGGGCTCGGCTGTTGGGCACTGACAATTCCGTGGTGTTGTCGGGGAAATCAT
CGTCCTTTCCTTGGCTGCTCGCCTGTGTTGCCACCTGGATTCTGCGCGGGACGTCCTTCTGCTACGTCCC
TTCGGCCCTCAATCCAGCGGACCTTCCTTCCCGCGGCCTGCTGCCGGCTCTGCGGCCTCTTCCGCGTCTT
CGCCTTCGCCCTCAGACGAGTCGGATCTCCCTTTGGGCCGCCTCCCCGCAT
Features (pLannotate 1.2.2; 37 found; start..end, strand, type, name):
     38..106     +  CDS            nef (fragment): NEF_HV1Z2 - Experimental evidence at protein level: Swiss-Prot protein existence level 1. Extracellular Nef protein targets CD4(+) T-lymphocytes for apoptosis by interacting with CXCR4 surface receptors. From Human immunodeficiency virus type 1 group M subtype D (isolate Z2/CDC-Z34) (HIV-1).
    108..341     +  LTR            3' LTR (ΔU3): self-inactivating 3' long terminal repeat (LTR) from HIV-1
    366..384     -  promoter       SP6 promoter: promoter for bacteriophage SP6 RNA polymerase
    612..891     +  CDS            TcR (fragment): tetracycline efflux protein; tet; confers resistance to tetracycline
    892..941     -  misc_feature   bom (fragment): basis of mobility region from pBR322
   1043..1078    -  CDS            rop (fragment): Rop protein, which maintains plasmids at low copy number; rop
   1173..1277    +  promoter       AmpR promoter: bla
   1278..2138    +  CDS            AmpR: β-lactamase; bla; confers resistance to ampicillin, carbenicillin, and related antibiotics
   2309..2897    +  rep_origin     ori: high-copy-number ColE1/pMB1/pBR322/pUC origin of replication
   3080..3136    +  CDS            lacI (fragment): lac repressor; lacI; The lac repressor binds to the lac operator to inhibit transcription in E. coli. This inhibition can be relieved by adding lactose or isopropyl-β-D-thiogalactopyranoside (IPTG).
   3143..3472    +  promoter       SV40 promoter: SV40 enhancer and early promoter
   3672..3791    +  CDS            gpt (fragment): XGPT_ECOLI - Also known as gpp, gxu. Experimental evidence at protein level: Swiss-Prot protein existence level 1. Purine salvage pathway enzyme that catalyzes the transfer of the ribosyl-5-phosphate group from 5-phospho-alpha-D-ribose 1- diphosphate (PRPP) to the N9 position of the 6-oxopurines guanine and xanthine to form the corresponding ribonucleotides GMP (guanosine 5'- monophosphate) and XMP (xanthosine 5'-monophosphate), with the release of PPi. To a lesser extent, also acts on hypoxanthine (PubMed:9100006, PubMed:3886014). Does not ribophosphorylate adenine (PubMed:3886014). From Esch
   3791..4126    +  CDS            gpt (fragment): XGPT_ECOLI - Also known as gpp, gxu. Experimental evidence at protein level: Swiss-Prot protein existence level 1. Purine salvage pathway enzyme that catalyzes the transfer of the ribosyl-5-phosphate group from 5-phospho-alpha-D-ribose 1- diphosphate (PRPP) to the N9 position of the 6-oxopurines guanine and xanthine to form the corresponding ribonucleotides GMP (guanosine 5'- monophosphate) and XMP (xanthosine 5'-monophosphate), with the release of PPi. To a lesser extent, also acts on hypoxanthine (PubMed:9100006, PubMed:3886014). Does not ribophosphorylate adenine (PubMed:3886014). From Esch
   4221..4526    +  CDS            frsA (fragment): FRSA_ECOLI - Also known as yafA. Experimental evidence at protein level: Swiss-Prot protein existence level 1. Catalyzes the hydrolysis of esters (PubMed:15808744). Displays esterase activity toward pNP-butyrate (PubMed:15808744). May stimulate mixed-acid fermentation by acting as a fermentation/respiration switch that down-regulates respiration and up- regulates fermentation rates (PubMed:15169777). From Escherichia coli (strain K12).
   4530..4604    +  CDS            small t antigen (fragment): SV40 (simian virus 40) small t antigen
   4606..4671    +  intron         small t intron: SV40 (simian virus 40) small t antigen intron
   4801..4821    +  CDS            SV40 NLS: nuclear localization signal of SV40 (simian virus 40) large T antigen
   5140..5223    +  CDS            large T antigen (fragment): large T antigen from SV40 (simian virus 40)
   5246..5380    +  polyA_signal   SV40 poly(A) signal: SV40 polyadenylation signal
   5548..5877    +  CDS            nef (fragment): NEF_HV1BR - Experimental evidence at protein level: Swiss-Prot protein existence level 1. Extracellular Nef protein targets CD4(+) T-lymphocytes for apoptosis by interacting with CXCR4 surface receptors (PubMed:14990729). From Human immunodeficiency virus type 1 group M subtype B (isolate BRU/LAI) (HIV-1).
   5925..6182    +  LTR            5' LTR (truncated): truncated 5' long terminal repeat (LTR) from HIV-1
   6229..6354    +  misc_feature   HIV-1 Ψ: packaging signal of human immunodeficiency virus type 1
   6338..6676    +  CDS            HIV-1 gag (fragment): gag protein from human immunodeficiency virus 1; gag
   6851..7084    +  misc_feature   RRE: The Rev response element (RRE) of HIV-1 allows for Rev-dependent mRNA export from the nucleus to the cytoplasm.
   7461..7561    +  CDS            Rev (fragment): human immunodeficiency virus 1 (HIV-1) Rev protein; rev; enhances nuclear export of unspliced and incompletely spliced viral mRNAs
   7598..7715    +  misc_feature   cPPT/CTS: central polypurine tract and central termination sequence of HIV-1
   7752..7784    -  misc_feature   MCS (fragment): pBluescript multiple cloning site
   7868..8275    +  promoter       SFFV promoter: spleen focus-forming virus long terminal repeat (LTR) promoter
   8315..8806    +  CDS            Cd247: CD3Z_MOUSE - Also known as Cd3z, Tcrz. Experimental evidence at protein level: Swiss-Prot protein existence level 1. Part of the TCR-CD3 complex present on T-lymphocyte cell surface that plays an essential role in adaptive immune response. When antigen presenting cells (APCs) activate T-cell receptor (TCR), TCR- mediated signals are transmitted across the cell membrane by the CD3 chains CD3D, CD3E, CD3G and CD3Z. All CD3 chains contain immunoreceptor tyrosine-based activation motifs (ITAMs) in their cytoplasmic domain. Upon TCR engagement, these motifs become phosphorylated by Src family prote
   8822..9538    +  CDS            EGFP: EGFP is a basic (constitutively fluorescent) green fluorescent protein published in 1996, derived from Aequorea victoria. It is reported to be a rapidly-maturing weak dimer with moderate acid sensitivity.
   9590..10297   +  CDS            mCherry: mCherry is a basic (constitutively fluorescent) red fluorescent protein published in 2004, derived from Discosoma sp.. It is reported to be a very rapidly-maturing monomer with low acid sensitivity.
  10313..10337   +  protein_bind   attB1: mutant version of attB; recombination site for the Gateway® BP reaction BP Clonase™
  10358..11134   +  CDS            ZAP70 (fragment): ZAP70_HUMAN - Also known as SRK. Experimental evidence at protein level: Swiss-Prot protein existence level 1. Tyrosine kinase that plays an essential role in regulation of the adaptive immune response. Regulates motility, adhesion and cytokine expression of mature T-cells, as well as thymocyte development. Contributes also to the development and activation of primary B- lymphocytes. When antigen presenting cells (APC) activate T-cell receptor (TCR), a serie of phosphorylations lead to the recruitment of ZAP70 to the doubly phosphorylated TCR component CD247/CD3Z through ITAM motif at the plas
  11172..11202   +  misc_feature   MCS (fragment): pUC18/19 multiple cloning site
  11203..11221   +  misc_feature   MCS (fragment): pBluescript multiple cloning site
  11221..11809   +  misc_feature   WPRE: woodchuck hepatitis virus posttranscriptional regulatory element
  11810..21      +  misc_feature   MCS (fragment) (across the origin): pBluescript multiple cloning site
