[The description below was written by a language model from this plasmid's Addgene catalogue record and pLannotate feature annotations shown in this document.]
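Description:
pHR-ZIP(RK) is a lentiviral transfer plasmid built on the pHR' backbone for expression in mammalian cells, either by transfection or after packaging into HIV-1-derived particles. It is propagated in E. coli through a ColE1/pUC-type origin and selected with ampicillin (β-lactamase). The recombination-deficient Stbl3 strain is listed for growth, as is common for LTR-containing vectors. The viral portion contains a truncated 5' LTR, the Ψ packaging signal with a partial gag sequence, the RRE for Rev-dependent export of the genomic RNA, the cPPT/CTS, a WPRE downstream of the insert to boost transcript levels, and a ΔU3 self-inactivating 3' LTR. The annotation also detects backbone remnants outside the LTRs, including an SV40 promoter with gpt fragments and an SV40 poly(A) signal. These appear to be carry-over from the parental plasmid rather than functional parts of the payload.

The payload is a single fusion open reading frame of roughly 2.8 kb driven by the SFFV LTR promoter. It consists of mouse CD3ζ (Cd247), followed by EGFP, mCherry, and residues 1–259 of human ZAP70, the region containing the tandem SH2 domains. A short attB1-like sequence lies in the linker between mCherry and ZAP70. The record describes the design as a reporter of CD3ζ ITAM phosphorylation. The adjacent green and red fluorophores suggest a FRET-type readout of intramolecular SH2 binding to phosphorylated ITAMs, although the record does not state the readout. In this RK variant, the arginines in both SH2 domains are mutated to lysine (R37K/R190K in ZAP70 numbering). These changes would be expected to abolish phosphotyrosine binding, so the construct most likely serves as a binding-deficient negative control for imaging T-cell receptor activation.
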