Addgene plasmid #27136: pHR-ZIP(RK)
Depositing lab: Ron Vale. Depositing organization: University of California, San Francisco (UCSF). Publication: Imaging T-cell receptor activation reveals accumulation of tyrosine-phosphorylated CD3{zeta} in the endosomal compartment. Yudushkin IA, Vale RD. Proc Natl Acad Sci U S A. 2010 Dec 21;107(51):22128-33. 10.1073/pnas.1016388108 PubMed 21135224.
Backbone
  Vector backbone: pHR'
  Backbone size w/o insert (bp): 9000
  Vector type: Mammalian Expression, Lentiviral
Growth in bacteria
  Bacterial resistance: Ampicillin, 100 μg/mL
  Growth temperature: 37°C
  Growth strain: Stbl3
  Copy number: Unknown
Gene/Insert
  Gene/Insert name: CD3zeta, eGFP, mCherry and ZAP70 (residues 1-259) (alt name: CD3zeta ITAMs phosphorylation reporter)
  Species: H. sapiens (human), M. musculus (mouse)
  Insert size (bp): 2847
  Mutation: Arginines in the SH2 domains mutated to lysines (R37K/R190K in human ZAP70; R718K/R871K in the insert)
  Entrez Gene: ZAP70 (a.k.a. ADMIO2, IMD48, SRK, STCD, STD, TZK, ZAP-70); Cd247 (a.k.a. 4930549J05Rik, A430104F18Rik, Cd3, Cd3-eta, Cd3-zeta, Cd3h, Cd3z, Cd3zeta, T3z, Tcrk, Tcrz)
  Tag / fusion protein: eGFP (C terminal on insert); mCherry (C terminal on insert)
  Cloning method: Restriction Enzyme
  Sequencing primers: 5′ GCTTCCCGAGCTCTATAAAAGAGC; 3′ CCAGAGGTTGATTATCGATAAGC
Terms and licenses: Academic/Nonprofit Terms; Industry Terms: Not Available to Industry
How to cite: pHR-ZIP(RK) was a gift from Ron Vale (Addgene plasmid # 27136 ; http://n2t.net/addgene:27136 ; RRID:Addgene_27136)
