>Addgene plasmid #27136 | pHR-ZIP(RK) | addgene partial sequence | sequence record 33425 | 27136 with WPRE-R (5' CATAGCGTAAAAGGAGCAACA 3')
CAAATTTTGTAATCCAGAGGTTGATTATCGATAAGCTTGATATCAAGCTTGCATGCCTGCAGGTCGACTC
TAGAGTCGCGGCCGCTTAATGATGATGATGATGGTGCCCTGGGGCACTGCTGTTGGGGCAGGCCTCCTTC
AGGCAGTAGATGAGCCCGTCCGCCTTCAGCTTCAGATACTCCACCAGCTGCCAGAGCGTGTCAAACTTGG
TGCCCTCGGGAATGCAGTACTTGCCCGCCTTGTCTTGGCTGATGAGGTAGTGGTACACCGTCTTCCCATA
GATGAGGGACAGGGCGTATGTGCCCTGCTCCTTCCGCGGCTTCAGCAGGAACTTGCCGTCGGTCTGCGCC
CCAGAGTAAAGTTTGCGCTCGGCCTCCTCACGCGTCAGGCTGCTGTGGTACCAGGGCATCCGCTCGTGGG
CCGTCGTAGCAATGAGCTTCTCCACCTGCGGGGCCTGGCTGATGATGGCCTGCTCCAGGGCCTCGCCCTC
CAGCTTCCACGTCTGGCGCACGTAGTCACGCACCATGGCGTCTCGCAGGCAGTCGAAGACCCCCGGCTGC
GGCTCGAGGCCCGACGGCCGGTTGCACGGCTTGCGCAGGTTGCAGGGCAGCCCGTCGGGGTCGCGCGAGT
AGAACTCGCAGAGCTCTGCCGGTCCACAGTGCGCTTTGCCGCCGGCAATGGCGTAGGTGCCGTTGAGCTG
GCGCTCGATGGGAAAGTGGTGGAAGCGCACATCGTGCACGAGCGACAGCACATAGCCGCCCAGCGAGCGC
AGGCACTGCTTCAGCAGGAAGAGCCCGTCCGCCATGCCCGCCAGCTTCAGGTGCTCCTCGGCCTCGGCAC
GCGAGATGCTGCCGTAGAAGAAGGGCAGGTGCGCCGCGGGGTCTGGCATGGTGAA
