>Addgene plasmid #27136 | pHR-ZIP(RK) | addgene partial sequence | sequence record 33426 | 27136 with EGFP-N
GCTCCTCGCCCTTGCTCACCATGGTGGCGACCGGTGGGCGAGGGGCCAGGGTCTGCATATGCAGGGCATC
ATAGGTGTCCTTGGTGGCAGTGCTGAGACCCTGGTAAAGGCCATCGTGCCCCTTGCCTCTCCGCCTCTCG
CCTTTTGTGCCGATCTCACTGTAGGCTTCTGCCATCTTGTCTTTCTGCAGTGCATTGTATACGCCTTCCT
GGGGGTTCCTCCTCCTCTGCTGTTTGCCTCCCATCTCTGGATCCCGAGCCCGCTTCTTCTCCAAGACGTC
ATATTCCTCTCTTCGCCCTAGATTGAGCTCATTGTAGAGCTGGTTGGGGTCCTGCAGGTTGGCAGCAGTC
TCTGCACTCCTGCTGAATTTTGCTCTCAGGTACAGGGCTGTGATGATGACTCCGTAGATGAAGAGGATTC
CATCTAGCAAGTAGCAGAGTTTGGGATCCAGCAGACCAAAGCTCTGTGCCTCTGCTCCTGGGAACCGCAC
GTGGAGGATGCAGGCGAGAACAGACACTTTCCACTTCATGGTGGCACGCGTGAGAATTCTCGAGAGCTCC
AGATCCCCCCCGGGCGACTCAGTCTGTCGGAGGACTGGCGCGCCGAGTGAGGGGTTGTGAGCTCTTTTAT
AGAGCTCGGGAAGCAGAAGCGCGCGAACAGAAGCGAGAAGCAGGCTGATTGGTTAATTCAAATAAGGCGC
AGGGTCATTTCAGGTCCTTGGGGGAGCCTGGAAACATCTGATGGGTCTTAAGAAACTGCTGAGGGTTGGG
CCATATCTGGGGACCATCTGTTCTTGGCCTCGGGCCGGGGCCGAAACTGCGGTGACCATCTGTTCTTGGC
CCCGGGCCGGGGCCGAAACTGCTCACCGCAGATATCCTGTTTGGCCCAACGTTAGCTATTTTCATGTACC
CGCCCTTGATCTGAACTTCTCTATTCTTGGTTTGGTATTTTTCCATGCCTTGCAAA
