>Addgene plasmid #27136 | pHR-ZIP(RK) | addgene partial sequence | sequence record 33427 | 27136 with mCherry-F
GGATGTACCCCGAGGACGGCGCCCTGAAGGGCGAGATCAAGCAGAGGCTGAAGCTGAAGGACGGCGGCCA
CTACGACGCTGAGGTCAAGACCACCTACAAGGCCAAGAAGCCCGTGCAGCTGCCCGGCGCCTACAACGTC
AACATCAAGTTGGACATCACCTCCCACAACGAGGACTACACCATCGTGGAACAGTACGAACGCGCCGAGG
GCCGCCACTCCACCGGCGGCATGGACGAGCTGTACAAGCGATCGCACCGGTATACAAGTTTGTACAAAAA
AGCAGGCTCCGCGGCCGCCCCCTTCACCATGCCAGACCCCGCGGCGCACCTGCCCTTCTTCTACGGCAGC
ATCTCGCGTGCCGAGGCCGAGGAGCACCTGAAGCTGGCGGGCATGGCGGACGGGCTCTTCCTGCTGAAGC
AGTGCCTGCGCTCGCTGGGCGGCTATGTGCTGTCGCTCGTGCACGATGTGCGCTTCCACCACTTTCCCAT
CGAGCGCCAGCTCAACGGCACCTACGCCATTGCCGGCGGCAAAGCGCACTGTGGACCGGCAGAGCTCTGC
GAGTTCTACTCGCGCGACCCCGACGGGCTGCCCTGCAACCTGCGCAAGCCGTGCAACCGGCCGTCGGGCC
TCGAGCCGCAGCCGGGGGTCTTCGACTGCCTGCGAGACGCCATGGTGCGTGACTACGTGCGCCAGACGTG
GAAGCTGGAGGGCGAGGCCCTGGAGCAGGCCATCATCAGCCAGGC
